>Addgene plasmid #110629 | pMS73 | depositor full sequence | sequence record 208005 | pMS73 sequence 10784 bps
GATCCATGCCGCCTAAGAAGAAACGCAAGGTTGAGGATAAGAAGTACAGCATCGGACTCGACATCGGTAC
TAACTCGGTAGGATGGGCAGTCATCACGGATGAATACAAGGTTCCTTCCAAGAAGTTTAAGGTCCTTGGT
AACACCGACCGCCATTCTATCAAGAAGAACCTCATTGGCGCTTTGCTCTTTGACTCAGGAGAAACCGCTG
AGGCGACACGCCTCAAACGCACGGCACGTCGACGTTATACACGCAGAAAGAATCGTATCTGCTATCTGCA
GGAAATCTTTTCGAACGAAATGGCAAAAGTTGATGACAGCTTCTTCCATCGCCTGGAGGAATCGTTTCTC
GTGGAGGAGGACAAGAAGCACGAGAGACATCCTATCTTCGGCAACATTGTCGATGAGGTCGCTTACCACG
AGAAGTACCCTACTATCTACCACCTTAGAAAGAAGCTCGTAGACTCAACTGACAAAGCGGATCTTCGTCT
GATCTATTTGGCTCTTGCCCACATGATCAAGTTCCGTGGTCATTTTCTCATCGAAGGCGACCTTAATCCC
GACAACTCGGACGTCGATAAGCTGTTTATCCAGCTCGTACAGACATACAACCAGCTCTTCGAAGAAAACC
CAATTAATGCTTCCGGTGTTGATGCAAAAGCTATCCTCAGCGCGAGATTGAGCAAGAGCAGACGCCTCGA
AAACCTCATCGCCCAATTGCCTGGTGAAAAGAAGAACGGCTTGTTCGGCAATCTTATTGCCCTGAGCCTT
GGCCTCACTCCGAACTTCAAGTCGAACTTCGATCTTGCGGAAGATGCCAAGCTGCAACTCTCCAAGGACA
CGTACGATGATGACTTGGACAATCTCCTTGCCCAGATTGGCGATCAATACGCCGATCTTTTCCTCGCGGC
GAAGAACTTGTCGGACGCAATCTTGCTCTCAGACATCCTTCGCGTCAACACTGAGATCACCAAAGCCCCT
CTCTCTGCCTCGATGATCAAGCGCTATGACGAACACCACCAGGATCTCACGCTCCTTAAGGCATTGGTGC
GTCAGCAGTTGCCTGAGAAGTACAAAGAGATTTTCTTTGATCAGTCGAAGAACGGATACGCTGGCTACAT
CGACGGTGGCGCTTCTCAGGAGGAGTTCTACAAGTTTATCAAACCCATTCTTGAGAAGATGGATGGCACG
GAGGAGCTCCTCGTCAAGCTGAATCGCGAGGACCTCCTCCGTAAGCAACGTACGTTCGACAATGGCTCGA
TTCCACACCAGATTCATCTGGGCGAACTCCACGCCATCCTCAGGAGGCAGGAGGACTTCTATCCCTTCCT
CAAGGATAATCGAGAGAAAATTGAGAAGATCCTCACATTCCGCATCCCCTATTATGTAGGCCCACTCGCT
CGCGGAAACTCTCGCTTTGCCTGGATGACCCGCAAGTCGGAAGAAACAATCACCCCGTGGAACTTCGAAG
AGGTGGTGGACAAGGGTGCATCTGCGCAGTCGTTTATTGAGAGGATGACAAACTTTGATAAGAACCTCCC
GAATGAGAAAGTCCTGCCAAAACATTCCCTCCTGTATGAATACTTCACGGTCTATAACGAACTGACAAAG
GTGAAGTACGTGACCGAGGGTATGCGTAAGCCTGCCTTTCTTTCGGGTGAGCAGAAGAAAGCTATTGTCG
ACTTGTTGTTCAAGACCAACCGCAAGGTCACTGTCAAGCAACTGAAGGAAGATTACTTCAAGAAAATCGA
GTGTTTTGATTCGGTAGAGATCTCGGGCGTCGAGGACAGGTTCAACGCCTCTCTCGGCACCTATCACGAT
CTTCTCAAGATCATCAAGGACAAAGACTTTCTTGACAACGAAGAGAACGAGGATATTCTCGAGGACATCG
TGCTCACCCTCACTTTGTTCGAAGATCGCGAAATGATTGAGGAACGTCTTAAGACATATGCTCACTTGTT
CGACGACAAAGTGATGAAGCAGCTGAAGCGTAGGCGATACACAGGTTGGGGCCGCCTCTCGCGCAAGCTG
ATTAACGGTATCCGCGACAAGCAATCCGGCAAGACAATCTTGGATTTCCTTAAGAGCGACGGTTTTGCTA
ACCGCAACTTCATGCAGCTCATCCACGACGACAGCCTTACGTTCAAGGAGGACATCCAGAAGGCCCAGGT
TTCCGGACAAGGTGACTCTCTCCATGAGCACATCGCTAACCTGGCGGGAAGCCCCGCGATCAAGAAAGGT
ATCCTCCAGACCGTCAAAGTTGTGGACGAGCTGGTCAAGGTAATGGGCCGACACAAACCGGAGAACATTG
TTATCGAGATGGCACGAGAGAATCAGACGACCCAGAAAGGCCAAAAGAACTCCAGAGAACGTATGAAACG
AATCGAAGAGGGTATCAAGGAACTGGGATCGCAGATCCTGAAGGAGCACCCCGTTGAGAACACGCAGCTC
CAAAACGAAAAGCTGTACCTCTACTACTTGCAAAATGGTAGGGATATGTACGTCGACCAGGAACTGGATA
TTAATCGTCTGTCCGACTACGACGTTGACCACATCGTGCCCCAATCGTTTCTCAAGGATGACTCGATCGA
TAATAAAGTACTTACGCGCTCAGACAAGAACCGAGGTAAATCGGACAATGTCCCATCGGAGGAAGTCGTG
AAGAAGATGAAGAACTATTGGCGCCAACTTCTTAACGCAAAGCTGATCACCCAGAGGAAATTCGACAACC
TCACCAAAGCAGAACGCGGCGGCCTCTCCGAGCTCGACAAGGCTGGATTTATCAAGCGTCAGCTCGTCGA
AACGCGTCAGATTACCAAGCACGTCGCACAGATCCTGGATAGCCGCATGAACACAAAGTACGACGAAAAC
GACAAGCTCATCCGTGAGGTTAAGGTCATCACCTTGAAGTCGAAACTCGTGTCGGACTTCCGCAAAGATT
TTCAGTTCTATAAAGTTAGAGAGATCAACAACTACCACCATGCGCATGACGCCTACCTCAATGCCGTCGT
GGGCACCGCACTTATTAAGAAATACCCGAAGCTCGAGTCCGAGTTTGTCTACGGCGATTACAAGGTATAC
GACGTTCGCAAGATGATTGCCAAATCGGAGCAGGAGATCGGTAAGGCCACTGCCAAGTACTTCTTTTACT
CGAACATCATGAATTTCTTCAAAACAGAAATCACCCTCGCCAACGGCGAGATTCGCAAACGACCACTCAT
CGAGACTAACGGTGAAACGGGAGAGATCGTCTGGGATAAGGGCCGAGACTTTGCTACGGTTCGAAAGGTC
CTTTCGATGCCTCAAGTGAACATCGTCAAGAAAACGGAGGTCCAAACCGGTGGCTTCAGCAAGGAGTCGA
TTCTGCCGAAACGCAATTCGGACAAATTGATTGCACGCAAGAAGGATTGGGACCCTAAGAAATATGGCGG
CTTCGATTCACCGACAGTGGCCTATTCGGTTCTGGTCGTCGCGAAAGTGGAGAAGGGCAAGTCAAAGAAG
CTCAAGTCAGTGAAGGAGCTCCTGGGAATCACCATCATGGAACGTTCCTCTTTTGAGAAGAACCCTATCG
ACTTTCTCGAGGCTAAGGGCTACAAAGAGGTCAAGAAAGATCTCATCATCAAACTCCCAAAATACTCACT
TTTCGAGCTCGAGAACGGCCGTAAACGAATGCTGGCGAGCGCAGGAGAGCTTCAAAAGGGAAATGAACTG
GCTTTGCCCTCCAAGTACGTCAACTTCCTCTACCTCGCAAGCCATTATGAGAAGTTGAAGGGTAGCCCCG
AGGACAACGAACAAAAGCAGCTCTTCGTGGAGCAACACAAACATTACCTGGATGAAATCATCGAGCAAAT
CTCGGAGTTTAGCAAGCGAGTGATCTTGGCTGATGCCAACCTCGACAAGGTGTTGTCTGCCTACAACAAG
CATCGAGATAAGCCGATTCGCGAGCAGGCCGAGAACATCATCCACCTCTTCACTCTCACTAACTTGGGTG
CGCCTGCGGCGTTTAAATACTTTGACACGACCATCGACCGCAAGCGTTACACAAGCACGAAGGAAGTCCT
CGACGCTACACTGATCCATCAGTCGATCACCGGTCTGTACGAAACCCGCATCGATCTGTCTCAACTGGGC
GGTGACAGCGGCGGCTACCCATACGATGTGCCCGATTACGCTAGCGGCGGAAAGCGTCCCGCAGCCACTA
AGAAGGCTGGACAGGCCAAGAAGAAGAAGTGAGCGGCCGCCCGGCTGCAGATCGTTCAAACATTTGGCAA
TAAAGTTTCTTAAGATTGAATCCTGTTGCCGGTCTTGCGATGATTATCATATAATTTCTGTTGAATTACG
TTAAGCATGTAATAATTAACATGTAATGCATGACGTTATTTATGAGATGGGTTTTTATGATTAGAGTCCC
GCAATTATACATTTAATACGCGATAGAAAACAAAATATAGCGCGCAAACTAGGATAAATTATCGCGCGCG
GTGTCATCTATGTTACTAGATCCGATGATAAGCTGTCAAACATGAGAATTCACTGGCCGTCGTTTTACAA
CGTCGTGACTGGGAAAACCCTGGCGTTACCCAACTTAATCGCCTTGCAGCACATCCCCCTTTCGCCAGCT
GGCGTAATAGCGAAGAGGCCCGCACCGATCGCCCTTCCCAACAGTTGCGCAGCCTGAATGGCGAATGGCG
CCTGATGCGGTATTTTCTCCTTACGCATCTGTGCGGTATTTCACACCGCATATGGTGCACTCTCAGTACA
ATCTGCTCTGATGCCGCATAGTTAAGCCAGCCCCGACACCCGCCAACACCCGCTGACGCGCCCTGACGGG
CTTGTCTGCTCCCGGCATCCGCTTACAGACAAGCTGTGACCGTCTCCGGGAGCTGCATGTGTCAGAGGTT
TTCACCGTCATCACCGAAACGCGCGAGACGAAAGGGCCTCGTGATACGCCTATTTTTATAGGTTAATGTC
ATGATAATAATGGTTTCTTAGGCGGCCGCACGCTAAGTGGAGTTGTCCGAGTCCCCGAATCACAAGAATT
AGGCTCGTGCTCTGTGAGATCTCTCGCGAAACCCAGATGAAGGAAAAAAATCGGAAGATCGCGGAAGAAG
TGGGGTTCGCATGGTCTAACATTGTCGCATTCCTCACAGTTTCGGCTGGAAACGGCAGGGACAATCACGA
GAAATGCGCGACGAGTATTCAGTTGTCCAAAATTATGTCAGCTTGAAAGTTGGAAACGGCGGAAGAAAAT
TCGTCAGGAGGGCGTTGCGGCTAGGGTGAAGAACGGAGACAATTTCGGCTTTGAAATTGGCTCGACTCTG
ATTGGATCATGACGCACTGCTGGTCCACAACCGTGTCGAAGGTGCCGTCTTTACTACAGGTCCGCTGGAA
GCAAAATGGAAAAAGCCGCTGGAGCCCGACTACAGAGCCGCCGTGTTTTGGTAATCAGTCGGCAAATAGG
TCAGCACAGCGCAGCGTGACAGGTTCTTGCAATTTACAGCACAGCTCGTCCGTCTACGACTTTGCACACC
ACAAAGTGTGCGGGGAGCAAAGGAGCCGATCTTGGTCGCGCGCAAAGCCAAGGAGTCTTGAACCTGAGAG
TGTGCGTGTCTTGTGACGCTTGCCCTTCTGTACTTTGCTGTGACACTACCACCACATCTGTCTTGGCTTT
TTGTTCATACATCCACACCGACCATGTCGCTATTCAACGTCAGCAACGGTCTTCGTACCGCTCTCCGACC
TTCTGTTGCCAGCTCTTCGCGCGTTGCTGCCTTTTCCACAACCGCCGCTGCCCGTCTCGCCACACCCACC
TCTGACAACGTTGGCAGTTCGGGCAAGCCTCAGCACTTGAAGCAGTTCAAGATCTACCGATGGAACCCTG
ACAAGCCCTCGGAGAAGCCTCGTCTGCAGTCGTACACACTGGACCTCAACCAGACCGGTCCAATGGTTCT
CGACGCGCTCATCAAAATCAAGAACGAAATTGACCCTACGCTCACCTTCCGTCGCTCGTGCCGTGAGGGT
ATCTGCGGTTCGTGCGCTATGAATATTGACGGTGTCAACACCCTCGCCTGCCTCTGCCGGATCGACAAGC
AGAATGACACCAAGATCTACCCCTTGCCGCACATGTACATTGTCAAGGACCTCGTGCCAGACTTGACCCA
GTTCTACAAGCAGTACCGATCCATCGAGCCTTTCCTCAAGTCCAACAACACCCCTTCTGAGGGTGAACAT
CTTCAGTCGCCCGAGGAGCGTCGTCGACTCGACGGTCTGTACGAGTGCATTCTGTGCGCGTGCTGCTCCA
CATCCTGCCCCTCTTACTGGTGGAATCAGGACGAGTACCTTGGCCCCGCCGTGCTCATGCAGGCGTACCG
ATGGATGGCCGACTCGCGTGACGACTTTGGTGAGGAGCGAAGACAGAAGCTCGAGAACACCTTTTCGCTC
TACCGATGCCTTACCATCATGAACTGCTCCAGGACCTGCCCCAAGAACCTCAACCCTGGTAAGGCAATTG
CACAGATCAAGAAGGACATGGCCGTCGGCGCACCCAAGGCTTCCGAGCGCCCTATCATGGCTTCGTCGTA
ATCTTGATATATCATATCGTTCTTTCCTCAGCACTTCTTTTGTCAATTTCAAAAGTATCTAATTGCATTC
AACTCCGCTTGTGGTTTGTTGTTCAGTGAGAGTGGAAACGCTACGGGCAAGATGAGGGCAGTGTTCTGGC
GACGGAAAAGTGTGCAAGTGTCTGGCCTGCGTCCTCGCTGGTTCCAGCAGCCGATGCAGGACGTGTACCT
AGCGATTTCTTCGACAGCCTATTGTGGCAGCCGCGATTCGCCACAATCGTACGTGCGGCCGCCAGGTGGC
ACTTTTCGGGGAAATGTGCGCGGAACCCCTATTTGTTTATTTTTCTAAATACATTCAAATATGTATCCGC
TCATGAGACAATAACCCTGATAAATGCTTCAATAATATTACCGATCCTCGATCTTTGTGCAAGCTAGCCC
GCCTCGGCAGCAACAAAGCAGCCGAGCAAGAAGCAGTACTTGCCTTCTGAATCGTGAATGGGTTACGTTC
TTCACCGCTGTGATCAGCGAATCATGAATCAAATCATGAGGGCATTGCTGATCATGAATCAAATCATGAG
GGCATTTAAAAATTCAGTCTGAGTCGTGAGTAGCAAGTCGGTTCTGGATCGGATGGCATTCATGAATCAC
AGGGTCGTGAATCATGAATGTTCAAGTCCCCTTTTCTCGAGAGGCTGGTGGGATCGGTGCGAATCACGAA
TCATGATTGTAATTCATTGAGTGAAGGAGTTTCGCAGCCACCCACAGTACTAGAATCACGAATGACAATA
TTGAAAAAGGAAGAGTATGAGTATTCAACATTTCCGTGTCGCCCTTATTCCCTTTTTTGCGGCATTTTGC
CTTCCTGTTTTTGCTCACCCAGAAACGCTGGTGAAAGTAAAAGATGCTGAAGATCAGTTGGGTGCACGAG
TGGGTTACATCGAACTGGATCTCAACAGCGGTAAGATCCTTGAGAGTTTTCGCCCCGAAGAACGTTTTCC
AATGATGAGCACTTTTAAAGTTCTGCTATGTGGCGCGGTATTATCCCGTATTGACGCCGGGCAAGAGCAA
CTCGGTCGCCGCATACACTATTCTCAGAATGACTTGGTTGAGTACTCACCAGTCACAGAAAAGCATCTTA
CGGATGGCATGACAGTAAGAGAATTATGCAGTGCTGCCATAACCATGAGTGATAACACTGCGGCCAACTT
ACTTCTGACAACGATCGGAGGACCGAAGGAGCTAACCGCTTTTTTGCACAACATGGGGGATCATGTAACT
CGCCTTGATCGTTGGGAACCGGAGCTGAATGAAGCCATACCAAACGACGAGCGTGACACCACGATGCCTG
TAGCAATGGCAACAACGTTGCGCAAACTATTAACTGGCGAACTACTTACTCTAGCTTCCCGGCAACAATT
AATAGACTGGATGGAGGCGGATAAAGTTGCAGGACCACTTCTGCGCTCGGCCCTTCCGGCTGGCTGGTTT
ATTGCTGATAAATCTGGAGCCGGTGAGCGTGGGTCTCGCGGTATCATTGCAGCACTGGGGCCAGATGGTA
AGCCCTCCCGTATCGTAGTTATCTACACGACGGGGAGTCAGGCAACTATGGATGAACGAAATAGACAGAT
CGCTGAGATAGGTGCCTCACTGATTAAGCATTGGTAACTGTCAGACCAAGTTTACTCATATATACTTTAG
ATTGATTTAAAACTTCATTTTTAATTTAAAAGGATCTAGGTGAAGATCCTTTTTGATAATCTCATGACCA
AAATCCCTTAACGTGAGTTTTCGTTCCACTGAGCGTCAGACCCCGTAGAAAAGATCAAAGGATCTTCTTG
AGATCCTTTTTTTCTGCGCGTAATCTGCTGCTTGCAAACAAAAAAACCACCGCTACCAGCGGTGGTTTGT
TTGCCGGATCAAGAGCTACCAACTCTTTTTCCGAAGGTAACTGGCTTCAGCAGAGCGCAGATACCAAATA
CTGTCCTTCTAGTGTAGCCGTAGTTAGGCCACCACTTCAAGAACTCTGTAGCACCGCCTACATACCTCGC
TCTGCTAATCCTGTTACCAGTGGCTGCTGCCAGTGGCGATAAGTCGTGTCTTACCGGGTTGGACTCAAGA
CGATAGTTACCGGATAAGGCGCAGCGGTCGGGCTGAACGGGGGGTTCGTGCACACAGCCCAGCTTGGAGC
GAACGACCTACACCGAACTGAGATACCTACAGCGTGAGCTATGAGAAAGCGCCACGCTTCCCGAAGGGAG
AAAGGCGGACAGGTATCCGGTAAGCGGCAGGGTCGGAACAGGAGAGCGCACGAGGGAGCTTCCAGGGGGA
AACGCCTGGTATCTTTATAGTCCTGTCGGGTTTCGCCACCTCTGACTTGAGCGTCGATTTTTGTGATGCT
CGTCAGGGGGGCGGAGCCTATGGAAAAACGCCAGCAACGCGGCCTTTTTACGGTTCCTGGCCTTTTGCTG
GCCTTTTGCTCACATGTTCTTTCCTGCGTTATCCCCTGATTCTGTGGATAACCGTATTACCGCCTTTGAG
TGAGCTGATACCGCTCGCCGCAGCCGAACGACCGAGCGCAGCGAGTCAGTGAGCGAGGAAGCGGAAGAGC
GCCCAATACGCAAACCGCCTCTCCCCGCGCGTTGGCCGATTCATTAATGCAGCTGGCACGACAGGTTTCC
CGACTGGAAAGCGGGCAGTGAGCGCAACGCAATTAATGTGAGTTAGCTCACTCATTAGGCACCCCAGGCT
TTACACTTTATGCTTCCGGCTCGTATGTTGTGTGGAATTGTGAGCGGATAACAATTTCACACAGGAAACA
GCTATGACCATGATTACGCCAAGCTTCGACCAGAGAGAGAGGCAGAGAGAGAGAGAGAGATGGCTCTTCA
GCGCCGCTTCGCGCGTCCTTCACGATTATTCGTGATTACTGTCCACCGGTCCCTCTTACTCAGAACTGCC
GGAACGAATTCGTGATTTACACCAAACACGCGCTGTCACAGTCACGAGTCCATGAGCCGTGAGCCCCGCT
TCAGATCCTGTTTTCTCTTATTCAGCGTAACAACACAAAACAGAATTTCTTCTAAACACCCTTGCAATTC
GCGCACACCCCTGTAGCAGTCTGTCAGCATTCAAAATTCCATTCTACAACGGTACCTGCCAAGAGTCGAA
CGCCGAGAAGGCGAAATGCACCGGACACTGGGGATGCTGCTGGAAGATGGGCCGACAAAGGACTCAGCTG
CTACTGAGTCATAAATAGTTCGGATTGACGGCTGAGTCGAAAGCGTTCGTATATATTGGTCTGATTCACG
ATTCGGAAGAAATTCTACAAGGTTGCGCAGCTCAGGTCATCTTAAGTTTACTCTCACCGTCTCGAGTGGC
GGCAGATGTGAGTCGTGTGCTACAAAACGTGAATCGACACGCGCAGGGCGGAACCAAAAAAAACCCCCAC
CCCGCTGTCAAGTTGACAAATCAACACATTTGTTCCAAGTTCAAATCGGGAAATCAAAAATTAGGGCCAG
ATCAGCGATCAGGAATGGTAATCGGGTAACAGAGGTCGCAAAATCGTCTAGAAAATGGAAGAAGAACGTG
GTAACTACCAGCGAGTTCTGCAAACTTCAAAAAAAAAATCTGGGCACGATGAAAGTTGAGCTAACGCTGA
CGCTCACAAATGGCGTGGCTAAAGGAAGCGAGACAATCGGAAAATTGTTCTCTCGGGCACCACAAAGCTG
TTGTTAGTCGCTGAAGAACAATTCCAACTGATTCCGCCGCCTTCCTATTGCGTCAGCCTTGTACCTAAGC
TGCCGAGTAACGTCACTCAACCTCTCTTTTCAGACTGCTTTGCTCCGCGAATACTTTTCTTCTATGCGCT
CAAGAAAATGACACAGCACACCAAGCTCTGCAAACTTTCTTCGCTAATCTGACGCGAAATGTGAGCCATT
TCTTCTCGCCTGCAATGGCAATGCGTCTGTGCGGCGATGAGAATCACGATGCGGAATGGGTGGCTGGAAG
TTCATAGAGATGCTGAGTTGTTGGAGCGACATGGTACATAAGCATGAGTCTGTCCTGATTTCCACCCTCC
CGTCTTTCATCAACTTTCTCGTCTGACCCTTCCGTTGCACATACCCCTTTCGCAACCAAGTTACGACATC
AGCACACAGCGATCCTGCTATTCCACACAGGACTTCCTTCCCCTTCACCACAGCAAAAGTTTTAGATTTC
ACAG
Features (pLannotate 1.2.2; 14 found; start..end, strand, type, name):
     36..4136    +  CDS            cas9: CAS9_STRP1 - Also known as csn1 From Streptococcus pyogenes serotype M1.
   4250..4502    +  terminator     NOS terminator: nopaline synthase terminator and poly(A) signal
   4528..4685    +  CDS            lacZα (fragment): LacZα fragment of β-galactosidase; lacZ fragment
   4691..4790    -  misc_feature   bom (fragment): basis of mobility region from pBR322
   4892..4927    -  CDS            rop (fragment): Rop protein, which maintains plasmids at low copy number; rop
   5721..6554    +  CDS            SDHB: SDHB_CHICK - Experimental evidence at protein level: Swiss-Prot protein existence level 1. Iron-sulfur protein (IP) subunit of succinate dehydrogenase (SDH) that is involved in complex II of the mitochondrial electron transport chain and is responsible for transferring electrons from succinate to ubiquinone (coenzyme Q). From Gallus gallus (Chicken).
   6879..6969    +  promoter       AmpR promoter (fragment): bla
   7347..7366    +  promoter       AmpR promoter (fragment): bla
   7367..8227    +  CDS            AmpR: β-lactamase; bla; confers resistance to ampicillin, carbenicillin, and related antibiotics
   8398..8986    +  rep_origin     ori: high-copy-number ColE1/pMB1/pBR322/pUC origin of replication
   9169..9261    +  CDS            lacI (fragment): lac repressor; lacI; The lac repressor binds to the lac operator to inhibit transcription in E. coli. This inhibition can be relieved by adding lactose or isopropyl-β-D-thiogalactopyranoside (IPTG).
   9274..9295    +  protein_bind   CAP binding site: CAP binding activates transcription in the presence of cAMP. E. coli catabolite activator protein
   9310..9340    +  promoter       lac promoter: promoter for the E. coli lac operon
   9344..9366    +  protein_bind   lac operator (fragment): The lac repressor binds to the lac operator to inhibit transcription in E. coli. This inhibition can be relieved by adding lactose or isopropyl-β-D-thiogalactopyranoside (IPTG). lac repressor encoded by lacI
