>Addgene plasmid #110629 | pMS73 | addgene full sequence | sequence record 210665 | Addgene NGS Result
GTATTACCGCCTTTGAGTGAGCTGATACCGCTCGCCGCAGCCGAACGACCGAGCGCAGCGAGTCAGTGAG
CGAGGAAGCGGAAGAGCGCCCAATACGCAAACCGCCTCTCCCCGCGCGTTGGCCGATTCATTAATGCAGC
TGGCACGACAGGTTTCCCGACTGGAAAGCGGGCAGTGAGCGCAACGCAATTAATGTGAGTTAGCTCACTC
ATTAGGCACCCCAGGCTTTACACTTTATGCTTCCGGCTCGTATGTTGTGTGGAATTGTGAGCGGATAACA
ATTTCACACAGGAAACAGCTATGACCATGATTACGCCAAGCTTCGACCAGAGAGAGAGGCAGAGAGAGAG
AGAGAGATGGCTCTTCAGCGCCGCTTCGCGCGTCCTTCACGATTATTCGTGATTACTGTCCACCGGTCCC
TCTTACTCAGAACTGCCGGAACGAATTCGTGATTTACACCAAACACGCGCTGTCACAGTCACGAGTCCAT
GAGCCGTGAGCCCCGCTTCAGATCCTGTTTTCTCTTATTCAGCGTAACAACACAAAACAGAATTTCTTCT
AAACACCCTTGCAATTCGCGCACACCCCTGTAGCAGTCTGTCAGCATTCAAAATTCCATTCTACAACGGT
ACCTGCCAAGAGTCGAACGCCGAGAAGGCGAAATGCACCGGACACTGGGGATGCTGCTGGAAGATGGGCC
GACAAAGGACTCAGCTGCTACTGAGTCATAAATAGTTCGGATTGACGGCTGAGTCGAAAGCGTTCGTATA
TATTGGTCTGATTCACGATTCGGAAGAAATTCTACAAGGTTGCGCAGCTCAGGTCATCTTAAGTTTACTC
TCACCGTCTCGAGTGGCGGCAGATGTGAGTCGTGTGCTACAAAACGTGAATCGACACGCGCAGGGCGGAA
CCAAAAAAAACCCCCACCCCGCTGTCAAGTTGACAAATCAACACATTTGTTCCAAGTTCAAATCGGGAAA
TCAAAAATTAGGGCCAGATCAGCGATCAGGAATGGTAATCGGGTAACAGAGGTCGCAAAATCGTCTAGAA
AATGGAAGAAGAACGTGGTAACTACCAGCGAGTTCTGCAAACTTCAAAAAAAAAATCTGGGCACGATGAA
AGTTGAGCTAACGCTGACGCTCACAAATGGCGTGGCTAAAGGAAGCGAGACAATCGGAAAATTGTTCTCT
CGGGCACCACAAAGCTGTTGTTAGTCGCTGAAGAACAATTCCAACTGATTCCGCCGCCTTCCTATTGCGT
CAGCCTTGTACCTAAGCTGCCGAGTAACGTCACTCAACCTCTCTTTTCAGACTGCTTTGCTCCGCGAATA
CTTTTCTTCTATGCGCTCAAGAAAATGACACAGCACACCAAGCTCTGCAAACTTTCTTCGCTAATCTGAC
GCGAAATGTGAGCCATTTCTTCTCGCCTGCAATGGCAATGCGTCTGTGCGGCGATGAGAATCACGATGCG
GAATGGGTGGCTGGAAGTTCATAGAGATGCTGAGTTGTTGGAGCGACATGGTACATAAGCATGAGTCTGT
CCTGATTTCCACCCTCCCGTCTTTCATCAACTTTCTCGTCTGACCCTTCCGTTGCACATACCCCTTTCGC
AACCAAGTTACGACATCAGCACACAGCGATCCTGCTATTCCACACAGGACTTCCTTCCCCTTCACCACAG
CAAAAGTTTTAGATTTCACAGGATCCATGCCGCCTAAGAAGAAACGCAAGGTTGAGGATAAGAAGTACAG
CATCGGACTCGACATCGGTACTAACTCGGTAGGATGGGCAGTCATCACGGATGAATACAAGGTTCCTTCC
AAGAAGTTTAAGGTCCTTGGTAACACCGACCGCCATTCTATCAAGAAGAACCTCATTGGCGCTTTGCTCT
TTGACTCAGGAGAAACCGCTGAGGCGACACGCCTCAAACGCACGGCACGTCGACGTTATACACGCAGAAA
GAATCGTATCTGCTATCTGCAGGAAATCTTTTCGAACGAAATGGCAAAAGTTGATGACAGCTTCTTCCAT
CGCCTGGAGGAATCGTTTCTCGTGGAGGAGGACAAGAAGCACGAGAGACATCCTATCTTCGGCAACATTG
TCGATGAGGTCGCTTACCACGAGAAGTACCCTACTATCTACCACCTTAGAAAGAAGCTCGTAGACTCAAC
TGACAAAGCGGATCTTCGTCTGATCTATTTGGCTCTTGCCCACATGATCAAGTTCCGTGGTCATTTTCTC
ATCGAAGGCGACCTTAATCCCGACAACTCGGACGTCGATAAGCTGTTTATCCAGCTCGTACAGACATACA
ACCAGCTCTTCGAAGAAAACCCAATTAATGCTTCCGGTGTTGATGCAAAAGCTATCCTCAGCGCGAGATT
GAGCAAGAGCAGACGCCTCGAAAACCTCATCGCCCAATTGCCTGGTGAAAAGAAGAACGGCTTGTTCGGC
AATCTTATTGCCCTGAGCCTTGGCCTCACTCCGAACTTCAAGTCGAACTTCGATCTTGCGGAAGATGCCA
AGCTGCAACTCTCCAAGGACACGTACGATGATGACTTGGACAATCTCCTTGCCCAGATTGGCGATCAATA
CGCCGATCTTTTCCTCGCGGCGAAGAACTTGTCGGACGCAATCTTGCTCTCAGACATCCTTCGCGTCAAC
ACTGAGATCACCAAAGCCCCTCTCTCTGCCTCGATGATCAAGCGCTATGACGAACACCACCAGGATCTCA
CGCTCCTTAAGGCATTGGTGCGTCAGCAGTTGCCTGAGAAGTACAAAGAGATTTTCTTTGATCAGTCGAA
GAACGGATACGCTGGCTACATCGACGGTGGCGCTTCTCAGGAGGAGTTCTACAAGTTTATCAAACCCATT
CTTGAGAAGATGGATGGCACGGAGGAGCTCCTCGTCAAGCTGAATCGCGAGGACCTCCTCCGTAAGCAAC
GTACGTTCGACAATGGCTCGATTCCACACCAGATTCATCTGGGCGAACTCCACGCCATCCTCAGGAGGCA
GGAGGACTTCTATCCCTTCCTCAAGGATAATCGAGAGAAAATTGAGAAGATCCTCACATTCCGCATCCCC
TATTATGTAGGCCCACTCGCTCGCGGAAACTCTCGCTTTGCCTGGATGACCCGCAAGTCGGAAGAAACAA
TCACCCCGTGGAACTTCGAAGAGGTGGTGGACAAGGGTGCATCTGCGCAGTCGTTTATTGAGAGGATGAC
AAACTTTGATAAGAACCTCCCGAATGAGAAAGTCCTGCCAAAACATTCCCTCCTGTATGAATACTTCACG
GTCTATAACGAACTGACAAAGGTGAAGTACGTGACCGAGGGTATGCGTAAGCCTGCCTTTCTTTCGGGTG
AGCAGAAGAAAGCTATTGTCGACTTGTTGTTCAAGACCAACCGCAAGGTCACTGTCAAGCAACTGAAGGA
AGATTACTTCAAGAAAATCGAGTGTTTTGATTCGGTAGAGATCTCGGGCGTCGAGGACAGGTTCAACGCC
TCTCTCGGCACCTATCACGATCTTCTCAAGATCATCAAGGACAAAGACTTTCTTGACAACGAAGAGAACG
AGGATATTCTCGAGGACATCGTGCTCACCCTCACTTTGTTCGAAGATCGCGAAATGATTGAGGAACGTCT
TAAGACATATGCTCACTTGTTCGACGACAAAGTGATGAAGCAGCTGAAGCGTAGGCGATACACAGGTTGG
GGCCGCCTCTCGCGCAAGCTGATTAACGGTATCCGCGACAAGCAATCCGGCAAGACAATCTTGGATTTCC
TTAAGAGCGACGGTTTTGCTAACCGCAACTTCATGCAGCTCATCCACGACGACAGCCTTACGTTCAAGGA
GGACATCCAGAAGGCCCAGGTTTCCGGACAAGGTGACTCTCTCCATGAGCACATCGCTAACCTGGCGGGA
AGCCCCGCGATCAAGAAAGGTATCCTCCAGACCGTCAAAGTTGTGGACGAGCTGGTCAAGGTAATGGGCC
GACACAAACCGGAGAACATTGTTATCGAGATGGCACGAGAGAATCAGACGACCCAGAAAGGCCAAAAGAA
CTCCAGAGAACGTATGAAACGAATCGAAGAGGGTATCAAGGAACTGGGATCGCAGATCCTGAAGGAGCAC
CCCGTTGAGAACACGCAGCTCCAAAACGAAAAGCTGTACCTCTACTACTTGCAAAATGGTAGGGATATGT
ACGTCGACCAGGAACTGGATATTAATCGTCTGTCCGACTACGACGTTGACCACATCGTGCCCCAATCGTT
TCTCAAGGATGACTCGATCGATAATAAAGTACTTACGCGCTCAGACAAGAACCGAGGTAAATCGGACAAT
GTCCCATCGGAGGAAGTCGTGAAGAAGATGAAGAACTATTGGCGCCAACTTCTTAACGCAAAGCTGATCA
CCCAGAGGAAATTCGACAACCTCACCAAAGCAGAACGCGGCGGCCTCTCCGAGCTCGACAAGGCTGGATT
TATCAAGCGTCAGCTCGTCGAAACGCGTCAGATTACCAAGCACGTCGCACAGATCCTGGATAGCCGCATG
AACACAAAGTACGACGAAAACGACAAGCTCATCCGTGAGGTTAAGGTCATCACCTTGAAGTCGAAACTCG
TGTCGGACTTCCGCAAAGATTTTCAGTTCTATAAAGTTAGAGAGATCAACAACTACCACCATGCGCATGA
CGCCTACCTCAATGCCGTCGTGGGCACCGCACTTATTAAGAAATACCCGAAGCTCGAGTCCGAGTTTGTC
TACGGCGATTACAAGGTATACGACGTTCGCAAGATGATTGCCAAATCGGAGCAGGAGATCGGTAAGGCCA
CTGCCAAGTACTTCTTTTACTCGAACATCATGAATTTCTTCAAAACAGAAATCACCCTCGCCAACGGCGA
GATTCGCAAACGACCACTCATCGAGACTAACGGTGAAACGGGAGAGATCGTCTGGGATAAGGGCCGAGAC
TTTGCTACGGTTCGAAAGGTCCTTTCGATGCCTCAAGTGAACATCGTCAAGAAAACGGAGGTCCAAACCG
GTGGCTTCAGCAAGGAGTCGATTCTGCCGAAACGCAATTCGGACAAATTGATTGCACGCAAGAAGGATTG
GGACCCTAAGAAATATGGCGGCTTCGATTCACCGACAGTGGCCTATTCGGTTCTGGTCGTCGCGAAAGTG
GAGAAGGGCAAGTCAAAGAAGCTCAAGTCAGTGAAGGAGCTCCTGGGAATCACCATCATGGAACGTTCCT
CTTTTGAGAAGAACCCTATCGACTTTCTCGAGGCTAAGGGCTACAAAGAGGTCAAGAAAGATCTCATCAT
CAAACTCCCAAAATACTCACTTTTCGAGCTCGAGAACGGCCGTAAACGAATGCTGGCGAGCGCAGGAGAG
CTTCAAAAGGGAAATGAACTGGCTTTGCCCTCCAAGTACGTCAACTTCCTCTACCTCGCAAGCCATTATG
AGAAGTTGAAGGGTAGCCCCGAGGACAACGAACAAAAGCAGCTCTTCGTGGAGCAACACAAACATTACCT
GGATGAAATCATCGAGCAAATCTCGGAGTTTAGCAAGCGAGTGATCTTGGCTGATGCCAACCTCGACAAG
GTGTTGTCTGCCTACAACAAGCATCGAGATAAGCCGATTCGCGAGCAGGCCGAGAACATCATCCACCTCT
TCACTCTCACTAACTTGGGTGCGCCTGCGGCGTTTAAATACTTTGACACGACCATCGACCGCAAGCGTTA
CACAAGCACGAAGGAAGTCCTCGACGCTACACTGATCCATCAGTCGATCACCGGTCTGTACGAAACCCGC
ATCGATCTGTCTCAACTGGGCGGTGACAGCGGCGGCTACCCATACGATGTGCCCGATTACGCTAGCGGCG
GAAAGCGTCCCGCAGCCACTAAGAAGGCTGGACAGGCCAAGAAGAAGAAGTGAGCGGCCGCCCGGCTGCA
GATCGTTCAAACATTTGGCAATAAAGTTTCTTAAGATTGAATCCTGTTGCCGGTCTTGCGATGATTATCA
TATAATTTCTGTTGAATTACGTTAAGCATGTAATAATTAACATGTAATGCATGACGTTATTTATGAGATG
GGTTTTTATGATTAGAGTCCCGCAATTATACATTTAATACGCGATAGAAAACAAAATATAGCGCGCAAAC
TAGGATAAATTATCGCGCGCGGTGTCATCTATGTTACTAGATCCGATGATAAGCTGTCAAACATGAGAAT
TCACTGGCCGTCGTTTTACAACGTCGTGACTGGGAAAACCCTGGCGTTACCCAACTTAATCGCCTTGCAG
CACATCCCCCTTTCGCCAGCTGGCGTAATAGCGAAGAGGCCCGCACCGATCGCCCTTCCCAACAGTTGCG
CAGCCTGAATGGCGAATGGCGCCTGATGCGGTATTTTCTCCTTACGCATCTGTGCGGTATTTCACACCGC
ATATGGTGCACTCTCAGTACAATCTGCTCTGATGCCGCATAGTTAAGCCAGCCCCGACACCCGCCAACAC
CCGCTGACGCGCCCTGACGGGCTTGTCTGCTCCCGGCATCCGCTTACAGACAAGCTGTGACCGTCTCCGG
GAGCTGCATGTGTCAGAGGTTTTCACCGTCATCACCGAAACGCGCGAGACGAAAGGGCCTCGTGATACGC
CTATTTTTATAGGTTAATGTCATGATAATAATGGTTTCTTAGGCGGCCGCACGCTAAGTGGAGTTGTCCG
AGTCCCGAATCACAAGAATTAGGCTCGTGCTCTGTGAGATCTCTCGCGAAACCCAGATGAAGGAAAAAAA
TCGGAAGATCGCGGAAGAAGTGGGGTTCGCATGGTCTAACATTGTCGCATTCCTCACAGTTTCGGCTGGA
AACGGCAGGGACAATCACGAGAAATGCGCGACGAGTATTCAGTTGTCCAAAATTATGTCAGCTTGAAAGT
TGGAAACGGCGGAAGAAAATTCGTCAGGAGGGCGTTGCGGCTAGGGTGAAGAACGGAGACAATTTCGGCT
TTGAAATTGGCTCGACTCTGATTGGATCATGACGCACTGCTGGTCCACAACCGTGTCGAAGGTGCCGTCT
TTACTACAGGTCCGCTGGAAGCAAAATGGAAAAAGCCGCTGGAGCCCGACTACAGAGCCGCCGTGTTTTG
GTAATCAGTCGGCAAATAGGTCAGCACAGCGCAGCGTGACAGGTTCTTGCAATTTACAGCACAGCTCGTC
CGTCTACGACTTTGCACACCACAAAGTGTGCGGGGAGCAAAGGAGCCGATCTTGGTCGCGCGCAAAGCCA
AGGAGTCTTGAACCTGAGAGTGTGCGTGTCTTGTGACGCTTGCCCTTCTGTACTTTGCTGTGACACTACC
ACCACATCTGTCTTGGCTTTTTGTTCATACATCCACACCGACCATGTCGCTATTCAACGTCAGCAACGGT
CTTCGTACCGCTCTCCGACCTTCTGTTGCCAGCTCTTCGCGCGTTGCTGCCTTTTCCACAACCGCCGCTG
CCCGTCTCGCCACACCCACCTCTGACAACGTTGGCAGTTCGGGCAAGCCTCAGCACTTGAAGCAGTTCAA
GATCTACCGATGGAACCCTGACAAGCCCTCGGAGAAGCCTCGTCTGCAGTCGTACACACTGGACCTCAAC
CAGACCGGTCCAATGGTTCTCGACGCGCTCATCAAAATCAAGAACGAAATTGACCCTACGCTCACCTTCC
GTCGCTCGTGCCGTGAGGGTATCTGCGGTTCGTGCGCTATGAATATTGACGGTGTCAACACCCTCGCCTG
CCTCTGCCGGATCGACAAGCAGAATGACACCAAGATCTACCCCTTGCCGCACATGTACATTGTCAAGGAC
CTCGTGCCAGACTTGACCCAGTTCTACAAGCAGTACCGATCCATCGAGCCTTTCCTCAAGTCCAACAACA
CCCCTTCTGAGGGTGAACATCTTCAGTCGCCCGAGGAGCGTCGTCGACTCGACGGTCTGTACGAGTGCAT
TCTGTGCGCGTGCTGCTCCACATCCTGCCCCTCTTACTGGTGGAATCAGGACGAGTACCTTGGCCCCGCC
GTGCTCATGCAGGCGTACCGATGGATGGCCGACTCGCGTGACGACTTTGGTGAGGAGCGAAGACAGAAGC
TCGAGAACACCTTTTCGCTCTACCGATGCCTTACCATCATGAACTGCTCCAGGACCTGCCCCAAGAACCT
CAACCCTGGTAAGGCAATTGCACAGATCAAGAAGGACATGGCCGTCGGCGCACCCAAGGCTTCCGAGCGC
CCTATCATGGCTTCGTCGTAATCTTGATATATCATATCGTTCTTTCCTCAGCACTTCTTTTGTCAATTTC
AAAAGTATCTAATTGCATTCAACTCCGCTTGTGGTTTGTTGTTCAGTGAGAGTGGAAACGCTACGGGCAA
GATGAGGGCAGTGTTCTGGCGACGGAAAAGTGTGCAAGTGTCTGGCCTGCGTCCTCGCTGGTTCCAGCAG
CCGATGCAGGACGTGTACCTAGCGATTTCTTCGACAGCCTATTGTGGCAGCCGCGATTCGCCACAATCGT
ACGTGCGGCCGCCAGGTGGCACTTTTCGGGGAAATGTGCGCGGAACCCCTATTTGTTTATTTTTCTAAAT
ACATTCAAATATGTATCCGCTCATGAGACAATAACCCTGATAAATGCTTCAATAATATTACCGATCCTCG
ATCTTTGTGCAAGCTAGCCCGCCTCGGCAGCAACAAAGCAGCCGAGCAAGAAGCAGTACTTGCCTTCTGA
ATCGTGAATGGGTTACGTTCTTCACCGCTGTGATCAGCGAATCATGAATCAAATCATGAGGGCATTGCTG
ATCATGAATCAAATCATGAGGGCATTTAAAAATTCAGTCTGAGTCGTGAGTAGCAAGTCGGTTCTGGATC
GGATGGCATTCATGAATCACAGGGTCGTGAATCATGAATGTTCAAGTCCCCTTTTCTCGAGAGGCTGGTG
GCATCGGTGCGAATCACGAATCATGATTGTAATTCATTGAGTGAAGGAGTTTCGCAGCCACCCACAGTAC
TAGAATCACGAATGACAATATTGAAAAAGGAAGAGTATGAGTATTCAACATTTCCGTGTCGCCCTTATTC
CCTTTTTTGCGGCATTTTGCCTTCCTGTTTTTGCTCACCCAGAAACGCTGGTGAAAGTAAAAGATGCTGA
AGATCAGTTGGGTGCACGAGTGGGTTACATCGAACTGGATCTCAACAGCGGTAAGATCCTTGAGAGTTTT
CGCCCCGAAGAACGTTTTCCAATGATGAGCACTTTTAAAGTTCTGCTATGTGGCGCGGTATTATCCCGTA
TTGACGCCGGGCAAGAGCAACTCGGTCGCCGCATACACTATTCTCAGAATGACTTGGTTGAGTACTCACC
AGTCACAGAAAAGCATCTTACGGATGGCATGACAGTAAGAGAATTATGCAGTGCTGCCATAACCATGAGT
GATAACACTGCGGCCAACTTACTTCTGACAACGATCGGAGGACCGAAGGAGCTAACCGCTTTTTTGCACA
ACATGGGGGATCATGTAACTCGCCTTGATCGTTGGGAACCGGAGCTGAATGAAGCCATACCAAACGACGA
GCGTGACACCACGATGCCTGTAGCAATGGCAACAACGTTGCGCAAACTATTAACTGGCGAACTACTTACT
CTAGCTTCCCGGCAACAATTAATAGACTGGATGGAGGCGGATAAAGTTGCAGGACCACTTCTGCGCTCGG
CCCTTCCGGCTGGCTGGTTTATTGCTGATAAATCTGGAGCCGGTGAGCGTGGGTCTCGCGGTATCATTGC
AGCACTGGGGCCAGATGGTAAGCCCTCCCGTATCGTAGTTATCTACACGACGGGGAGTCAGGCAACTATG
GATGAACGAAATAGACAGATCGCTGAGATAGGTGCCTCACTGATTAAGCATTGGTAACTGTCAGACCAAG
TTTACTCATATATACTTTAGATTGATTTAAAACTTCATTTTTAATTTAAAAGGATCTAGGTGAAGATCCT
TTTTGATAATCTCATGACCAAAATCCCTTAACGTGAGTTTTCGTTCCACTGAGCGTCAGACCCCGTAGAA
AAGATCAAAGGATCTTCTTGAGATCCTTTTTTTCTGCGCGTAATCTGCTGCTTGCAAACAAAAAAACCAC
CGCTACCAGCGGTGGTTTGTTTGCCGGATCAAGAGCTACCAACTCTTTTTCCGAAGGTAACTGGCTTCAG
CAGAGCGCAGATACCAAATACTGTTCTTCTAGTGTAGCCGTAGTTAGGCCACCACTTCAAGAACTCTGTA
GCACCGCCTACATACCTCGCTCTGCTAATCCTGTTACCAGTGGCTGCTGCCAGTGGCGATAAGTCGTGTC
TTACCGGGTTGGACTCAAGACGATAGTTACCGGATAAGGCGCAGCGGTCGGGCTGAACGGGGGGTTCGTG
CACACAGCCCAGCTTGGAGCGAACGACCTACACCGAACTGAGATACCTACAGCGTGAGCTATGAGAAAGC
GCCACGCTTCCCGAAGGGAGAAAGGCGGACAGGTATCCGGTAAGCGGCAGGGTCGGAACAGGAGAGCGCA
CGAGGGAGCTTCCAGGGGGAAACGCCTGGTATCTTTATAGTCCTGTCGGGTTTCGCCACCTCTGACTTGA
GCGTCGATTTTTGTGATGCTCGTCAGGGGGGCGGAGCCTATGGAAAAACGCCAGCAACGCGGCCTTTTTA
CGGTTCCTGGCCTTTTGCTGGCCTTTTGCTCACATGTTCTTTCCTGCGTTATCCCCTGATTCTGTGGATA
ACC
Features (pLannotate 1.2.2; 15 found; start..end, strand, type, name):
      1..84      +  rep_origin     RSF ori (fragment): Plasmids containing the RSF 1030 origin of replication can be propagated in E. coli cells that contain additional plasmids with compatible origins.
     86..178     +  CDS            lacI (fragment): lac repressor; lacI; The lac repressor binds to the lac operator to inhibit transcription in E. coli. This inhibition can be relieved by adding lactose or isopropyl-β-D-thiogalactopyranoside (IPTG).
    191..212     +  protein_bind   CAP binding site: CAP binding activates transcription in the presence of cAMP. E. coli catabolite activator protein
    227..257     +  promoter       lac promoter: promoter for the E. coli lac operon
    261..283     +  protein_bind   lac operator (fragment): The lac repressor binds to the lac operator to inhibit transcription in E. coli. This inhibition can be relieved by adding lactose or isopropyl-β-D-thiogalactopyranoside (IPTG). lac repressor encoded by lacI
   1737..5837    +  CDS            cas9: CAS9_STRP1 - Also known as csn1 From Streptococcus pyogenes serotype M1.
   5951..6203    +  terminator     NOS terminator: nopaline synthase terminator and poly(A) signal
   6229..6386    +  CDS            lacZα (fragment): LacZα fragment of β-galactosidase; lacZ fragment
   6392..6491    -  misc_feature   bom (fragment): basis of mobility region from pBR322
   6593..6628    -  CDS            rop (fragment): Rop protein, which maintains plasmids at low copy number; rop
   7421..8254    +  CDS            SDHB: SDHB_CHICK - Experimental evidence at protein level: Swiss-Prot protein existence level 1. Iron-sulfur protein (IP) subunit of succinate dehydrogenase (SDH) that is involved in complex II of the mitochondrial electron transport chain and is responsible for transferring electrons from succinate to ubiquinone (coenzyme Q). From Gallus gallus (Chicken).
   8579..8669    +  promoter       AmpR promoter (fragment): bla
   9047..9066    +  promoter       AmpR promoter (fragment): bla
   9067..9927    +  CDS            AmpR: β-lactamase; bla; confers resistance to ampicillin, carbenicillin, and related antibiotics
  10098..10686   +  rep_origin     ori: high-copy-number ColE1/pMB1/pBR322/pUC origin of replication
