[The description below was written by a language model from this plasmid's Addgene catalogue record and pLannotate feature annotations shown in this document.]
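Description:
pMS73 is a CRISPR/Cas9 shuttle vector of about 10.8 kb for multiplexed genome editing in the smut fungus Ustilago maydis, built on the pNEBUC backbone. In E. coli it is maintained as a high-copy plasmid through a ColE1/pUC-type origin and selected with ampicillin via the β-lactamase gene. In U. maydis it replicates autonomously rather than integrating, and it is selected with carboxin. Carboxin resistance comes from a mutated ip gene, which encodes the iron-sulfur subunit of succinate dehydrogenase. The automated annotation detects this gene as an SDHB homologue and labels it by similarity to the chicken protein, which reflects the matching method, not the gene's source. The fungal replication element is not annotated in either feature table. Remnants of pUC-style cloning sequences are present (lac promoter and operator, CAP site, lacZα, lacI, bom and rop fragments), but they have no stated function in this construct.

The main payload is a Streptococcus pyogenes cas9 gene codon-optimized for U. maydis. It is driven by the U. maydis hsp70 promoter and terminated by the Agrobacterium nos terminator. The protein carries an N-terminal nuclear localization signal and a C-terminal HA tag followed by a second NLS, allowing nuclear import and immunodetection. For guide RNA expression, the plasmid carries a truncated 304 bp version of the U. maydis U6 promoter in place of the 826 bp version in the earlier pCas9_sgRNA_0 vector. Neither the U6 nor the hsp70 promoter is called in the tables, and the record does not describe any guide sequence or scaffold. The two sequence records, depositor and NGS, differ by one nucleotide in length and in their start position but show the same feature order.
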