Addgene plasmid #110629: pMS73
Purpose: CRISPR/Cas9 vector for mutliplexed genome editing in Ustilago maydis. Expresses U. maydis codon-optimized Cas9 under the hsp70 promoter, contains a short version of U6 promoter, is self-replicating
Depositing lab: Regine Kahmann. Depositing organization: Max Planck Institute for Terrestrial Microbiology. Publication: Comparative analyses of secreted proteins in plant pathogenic smut fungi and related basidiomycetes. Schuster M, Schweizer G, Kahmann R. Fungal Genet Biol. 2018 Mar;112:21-30. doi: 10.1016/j.fgb.2016.12.003. Epub 2017 Jan 6. PubMed 28089076.
Backbone
  Vector backbone: pNEBUC
  Backbone manufacturer: Weinzierl et al., 2002, Mol. Microbiol. 45
  Total vector size (bp): 10784
  Vector type: Bacterial Expression, CRISPR ; Self-replicating in Ustilago maydis, conferring carboxin resistance
  Selectable markers: Carboxin resistance conferred by mutated ip gene
Growth in bacteria
  Bacterial resistance: Ampicillin, 100 μg/mL
  Growth temperature: 37°C
  Growth strain: DH5alpha
  Copy number: High Copy
Gene/Insert 1
  Gene/Insert name: short U6 promoter
  Species: Ustilago maydis
  Insert size (bp): 304
  Mutation: Truncated version of the U6 promoter comprising 304 bp compared to 826 bp in pCas9_sgRNA_0
  Cloning method: Gibson Cloning
  Sequencing primers: 5′ GAGCGGATAACAATTTCACACAGG; 3′ TGTAGCACACGACTCACATC
Gene/Insert 2
  Gene/Insert name: cas9
  Species: Synthetic
  Insert size (bp): 5393
  Mutation: Streptococcus pyogenes gene codon-optimized for Ustilago maydis
  Promoter: U. maydis hsp70 promoter (Kronstad and Leong, 1989 Proc. Natl. Acad. Sci. USA 86)
  Tag / fusion protein: N-terminal NLS, C-terminal HA-tag +NLS (N terminal on insert)
  Cloning method: Restriction Enzyme; 5′ cloning site HindIII (not destroyed); 3′ cloning site BamHI (not destroyed)
  Sequencing primers: 5′ ACAGCGATCCTGCTATTCC; 3′ CAAGACCGGCAACAGGATTC
Gene/Insert 3
  Gene/Insert name: tnos terminator
  Species: Agrobacterium tumefaciens
  Insert size (bp): 291
Terms and licenses: Academic/Nonprofit Terms; Industry Terms: Not Available to Industry
How to cite: pMS73 was a gift from Regine Kahmann (Addgene plasmid # 110629 ; http://n2t.net/addgene:110629 ; RRID:Addgene_110629)
